>Addgene plasmid #154539 | pEPYC0CM0314 | depositor full sequence | sequence record 299411 | pEPYC0CM0314 sequence 2387 bps
TCTTGCGAATATATGTGTAGAAACTGCCGGAAATCGTCGTGGTATTCACTCCAGAGTGATGAAAACGTTT
CAGTTTGCTCATGGAAAACGGTGTAACAAGGGTGAACACTATCCCATATCACCAGCTCACCGTCTTTCAT
TGCCATACGAAATTCCGGATGAGCATTCATCAGGCGGGCAAGAATGTGAATAAAGGCCGGATAAAACTTG
TGCTTATTTTTCTTTACGGTCTTTAAAAAGGCCGTAATATCCAGCTGAACGGTCTGGTTATAGGTACATT
GAGCAACTGACTGAAATGCCTCAAAATGTTCTTTACGATGCCATTGGGATATATCAACGGTGGTATATCC
AGTGATTTTTTTCTCCATTTTAGCTTCCTTAGCTCCTGAAAATCTCGATAACTCAAAAAATACGCCCGGT
AGTGATCTTATTTCATTATGGTGAAAGTTGGAACCTCTTACGTGCCCGATCAACTCGAGTGCCACCTGAC
GTCTAAGAAACCATTATTATCATGACATTAACCTATAAAAATAGGCGTATCACGAGGCAGAATTTCAGAT
AAAAAAAATCCTTAGCTTTCGCTAAGGATGATTTCTGGAATTCGCGGCCGCTTCTAGAGCGATGAGTGGT
CTCGGGAGGGAGGCGTGTCGTTTTAGTGAGGTCATTCAAGATCTCTCTGCCGACAGTGGTCCCAAAGATG
GACCCCAAGAGGTTCCAACCACGTCTACAAAGCAAGTGGATTGATGTGACATCTCCACTGACGTAAGGGA
TGACGCACAATCCCACTATAAAGCCCAGGTCGTGTTGATTCGGATTTTGTAAAATGGGTTCTGGCGTCTT
TATGGAGGTTCTCCATCTGTTTTACTATATAAGGTTTTGCTATTCATTGAAAGCAGTAGTGACTGATTTG
TATATATACTTGAGACCACTCATCGCGACTAGTAGCGGCCGCTGCAGTCCGGCAAAAAAGGGCAAGGTGT
CACCACCCTGCCCTTTTTCTTTAAAACCGAAAAGATTACTTCGCGTTATGCAGGCTTCCTCGCTCACTGA
CTCGCTGCGCTCGGTCGTTCGGCTGCGGCGAGCGGTATCAGCTCACTCAAAGGCGGTAATACGGTTATCC
ACAGAATCAGGGGATAACGCAGGAAAGAACATGTGAGCAAAAGGCCAGCAAAAGGCCAGGAACCGTAAAA
AGGCCGCGTTGCTGGCGTTTTTCCACAGGCTCCGCCCCCCTGACGAGCATCACAAAAATCGACGCTCAAG
TCAGAGGTGGCGAAACCCGACAGGACTATAAAGATACCAGGCGTTTCCCCCTGGAAGCTCCCTCGTGCGC
TCTCCTGTTCCGACCCTGCCGCTTACCGGATACCTGTCCGCCTTTCTCCCTTCGGGAAGCGTGGCGCTTT
CTCATAGCTCACGCTGTAGGTATCTCAGTTCGGTGTAGGTCGTTCGCTCCAAGCTGGGCTGTGTGCACGA
ACCCCCCGTTCAGCCCGACCGCTGCGCCTTATCCGGTAACTATCGTCTTGAGTCCAACCCGGTAAGACAC
GACTTATCGCCACTGGCAGCAGCCACTGGTAACAGGATTAGCAGAGCGAGGTATGTAGGCGGTGCTACAG
AGTTCTTGAAGTGGTGGCCTAACTACGGCTACACTAGAAGAACAGTATTTGGTATCTGCGCTCTGCTGAA
GCCAGTTACCTTCGGAAAAAGAGTTGGTAGCTCTTGATCCGGCAAACAAACCACCGCTGGTAGCGGTGGT
TTTTTTGTTTGCAAGCAGCAGATTACGCGCAGAAAAAAAGGATCTCAAGAAGATCCTTTGATCTTTTCTA
CGGGGTCTGACGCTCAGTGGAACGAAAACTCACGTTAAGGGATTTTGGTCATGAGATTATCAAAAAGGAT
CTTCACCTAGATCCTTTTAAATTAAAAATGAAGTTTTAAATCAATCTAAAGTATATATGAGTAAACTTGG
TCTGACAGCTCGAGGCTTGGATTCTCACCAATAAAAAACGCCCGGCGGCAACCGAGCGTTCTGAACAAAT
CCAGATGGAGTTCTGAGGTCATTACTGGATCTATCAACAGGAGTCCAAGCGAGCTCGATATCAAATTACG
CCCCGCCCTGCCACTCGTCGCAGTACTGTTGTAATTCATTAAGCATTCTGCCGACATGGAAGCCATCACA
AACGGCATGATGAACCTGAATCGCCAGCGGCATCAGCACCTTGTCGCCTTGCGTATAATATTTGCCCATG
GTGAAAACGGGGGCGAAGAAGTTGTCCATATTGGCCACGTTTAAATCAAAACTGGTGAAACTCACCCAGG
GATTGGCTGATACGAAAAACATATTCTCAATAAACCCTTTAGGGAAATAGGCCAGGTTTTCACCGTAACA
CGCCACA
Features (pLannotate 1.2.2; 10 found; start..end, strand, type, name):
    369..466     -  promoter       cat promoter: promoter of the E. coli cat gene encoding chloramphenicol acetyltransferase
    552..595     -  terminator     bacterial terminator: putative bacterial transcription terminator
    598..619     +  misc_feature   BioBrick prefix: BioBrick prefix for parts that do not start with "ATG"
    662..706     +  promoter       CaMV 35S promoter (fragment): strong constitutive promoter from cauliflower mosaic virus
    707..789     +  promoter       CaMV 35S promoter (fragment): strong constitutive promoter from cauliflower mosaic virus
    938..957     +  misc_feature   BioBrick suffix: universal suffix for all parts
    958..1015    +  terminator     his operon terminator: This putative transcriptin terminator from the E. coli his operon has a 2-bp deletion introduced during synthesis. Its efficiency has not been determined.
   1210..1798    -  rep_origin     ori: high-copy-number ColE1/pMB1/pBR322/pUC origin of replication
   1981..2075    -  terminator     lambda t0 terminator: transcription terminator from phage lambda
   2099..368     -  CDS            cat (across the origin): CAT_ECOLX - Experimental evidence at protein level: Swiss-Prot protein existence level 1. This enzyme is an effector of chloramphenicol resistance in bacteria. From Escherichia coli. This protein is used as a marker in many commonly used cloning vectors, such as pACYC184.
