[The description below was written by a language model from this plasmid's Addgene catalogue record and pLannotate feature annotations shown in this document.]
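Description:
pEPYC0CM0314 is a small (about 2.4 kb) Phytobricks Level 0 part plasmid built on the pUDP2 backbone, a synthetic-biology acceptor vector used to hold standardised DNA parts for plant Golden Gate-style assembly. It is maintained in E. coli at high copy through a ColE1/pUC-type origin of replication. Selection is with chloramphenicol, conferred by a cat (chloramphenicol acetyltransferase) gene driven by its native cat promoter and followed by the lambda t0 terminator. The part-holding region is flanked by BioBrick prefix and suffix sequences. It is also insulated from the rest of the backbone by bacterial transcription terminators, a putative terminator upstream and the his operon terminator downstream.

The insert is MinSyn_037, a fully synthetic sequence cloned through BsmBI sites that were destroyed during cloning, as expected for Type IIS domestication of a part into a Level 0 acceptor. The associated work concerns the rational design of minimal synthetic promoters for plants. In keeping with this, the annotation detects two adjacent short fragments of the cauliflower mosaic virus 35S promoter within the insert region, which suggests that 35S-derived sequence forms part of the design. The remaining insert sequence is unannotated, and the record does not describe which cis-regulatory elements it contains or how strongly the promoter performs.

The plasmid carries no coding sequence, reporter or plant selection marker and is not itself an expression vector. It serves as a reusable promoter part to be combined with other standard parts, such as coding sequences and terminators, into transcriptional units for expression in plants.
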