Addgene plasmid #154539: pEPYC0CM0314
Purpose: Phytobricks Level 0 part
Depositing lab: Nicola Patron. Depositing organization: Earlham Institute. Publication: Rational design of minimal synthetic promoters for plants. Cai YM, Kallam K, Tidd H, Gendarini G, Salzman A, Patron NJ. Nucleic Acids Res. 2020 Aug 28. pii: 5897334. doi: 10.1093/nar/gkaa682. PubMed 32856047.
Backbone
  Vector backbone: pUDP2
  Vector type: Synthetic Biology
Growth in bacteria
  Bacterial resistance: Chloramphenicol, 25 μg/mL
  Growth temperature: 37°C
  Growth strain: NEB Stable
  Copy number: High Copy
Gene/Insert
  Gene/Insert name: MinSyn_037
  Species: Synthetic
  Cloning method: Restriction Enzyme; 5′ cloning site BsmBi (destroyed during cloning); 3′ cloning site BsmBi (destroyed during cloning)
Terms and licenses: Academic/Nonprofit Terms; Industry Terms: Not Available to Industry
Depositor comments: Please visit https://www.biorxiv.org/content/10.1101/2020.05.14.095406v1 for bioRxiv preprint.
How to cite: pEPYC0CM0314 was a gift from Nicola Patron (Addgene plasmid # 154539 ; http://n2t.net/addgene:154539 ; RRID:Addgene_154539)
